Addgene plasmid #123439: TRBV10-1
Purpose: construction of TCR
Depositing lab: Catherine Wu. Depositing organization: Dana-Farber Cancer Institute. Publication: A cloning and expression system to probe T-cell receptor specificity and assess functional avidity to neoantigens. Hu Z, Anandappa AJ, Sun J, Kim J, Leet DE, Bozym DJ, Chen C, Williams L, Shukla SA, Zhang W, Tabbaa D, Steelman S, Olive O, Livak KJ, Kishi H, Muraguchi A, Guleria I, Stevens J, Lane WJ, Burkhardt UE, Fritsch EF, Neuberg D, Ott PA, Keskin DB, Hacohen N, Wu CJ. Blood. 2018 Nov 1;132(18):1911-1921. doi: 10.1182/blood-2018-04-843763. Epub 2018 Aug 27. PubMed 30150207.
Backbone
  Vector backbone: pUC57-kanamycin
  Vector type: Bacterial Expression
Growth in bacteria
  Bacterial resistance: Kanamycin, 50 μg/mL
  Growth temperature: 37°C
  Growth strain: DH5alpha
  Copy number: High Copy
Gene/Insert
  Gene/Insert name: TRBV10-1
  Species: H. sapiens (human)
  Mutation: WT
  Entrez Gene: TRBV10-1 (a.k.a. TCRBV10S1, TCRBV12S2, TCRBV12S2A1T, TRBV101)
  Cloning method: Unknown
Terms and licenses: Academic/Nonprofit Terms; Industry Terms: Not Available to Industry
Depositor comments: Cloning Method: Golden Gate.
How to cite: TRBV10-1 was a gift from Catherine Wu (Addgene plasmid # 123439 ; http://n2t.net/addgene:123439 ; RRID:Addgene_123439)
