[The description below was written by a language model from this plasmid's Addgene catalogue record and pLannotate feature annotations shown in this document.]
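Description:
TRBV10-1 is a small (about 3.4 kb) bacterial cloning plasmid built on the pUC57-kanamycin backbone that carries a human T-cell receptor beta variable gene segment, TRBV10-1, in wild-type form. It is maintained in E. coli from a high-copy ColE1/pUC-type origin and selected with kanamycin through the aph(3')-Ia aminoglycoside phosphotransferase gene. Remnants typical of the pUC57 lineage surround the cloning region: the lac promoter with its operator and CAP binding site, fragments of lacZα and lacI, and partial bom and rop sequences. Although catalogued as a bacterial expression vector, nothing in the record suggests that the insert is meant to be expressed in bacteria. The plasmid appears to serve as a storage and donor vector for a DNA part.

The stated purpose is construction of TCRs, and the depositor notes Golden Gate as the cloning method. This fits a modular library in which individual V-segment plasmids are combined by type IIS restriction–ligation with other pieces to assemble full-length receptor chains for expression elsewhere. The restriction sites and the destination vector are not described in the record.

The automated annotation places two coding features in the insert region. One is a roughly 320 bp fragment labelled TRBV28, which is most likely the TRBV10-1 segment matched to a homologous family member in the annotation database rather than a different gene. The other, immediately downstream on the same strand, is a TRAC (TCR alpha constant region) coding sequence. The catalogue entry does not mention the TRAC element, so its role in the assembly scheme cannot be determined from the record. No eukaryotic promoter, tag or reporter is annotated.
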