Features (pLannotate 1.2.2; 11 found; start..end, strand, type, name):
    137..236     +  misc_feature   bom (fragment): basis of mobility region from pBR322
    242..399     -  CDS            lacZα (fragment): LacZα fragment of β-galactosidase; lacZ fragment
    453..776     +  CDS            TRBV28 (fragment): TVB28_HUMAN - Also known as TCRBV3S1 From Homo sapiens (Human).
    839..1246    +  CDS            TRAC: TRAC_HUMAN - Also known as TCRA. Experimental evidence at protein level: Swiss-Prot protein existence level 1. Constant region of T cell receptor (TR) alpha chain (PubMed:24600447). Alpha-beta T cell receptors are antigen specific receptors which are essential to the immune response and are present on the cell surface of T lymphocytes. Recognize peptide-major histocompatibility (MH) (pMH) complexes that are displayed by antigen presenting cells (APC), a prerequisite for efficient T cell adaptive immunity against pathogens (PubMed:25493333). Binding of alpha-beta TR to pMH complex initiates TR-
   1352..1368    -  protein_bind   lac operator: The lac repressor binds to the lac operator to inhibit transcription in E. coli. This inhibition can be relieved by adding lactose or isopropyl-β-D-thiogalactopyranoside (IPTG). lac repressor encoded by lacI
   1376..1406    -  promoter       lac promoter: promoter for the E. coli lac operon
   1421..1442    -  protein_bind   CAP binding site: CAP binding activates transcription in the presence of cAMP. E. coli catabolite activator protein
   1455..1547    -  CDS            lacI (fragment): lac repressor; lacI; The lac repressor binds to the lac operator to inhibit transcription in E. coli. This inhibition can be relieved by adding lactose or isopropyl-β-D-thiogalactopyranoside (IPTG).
   1730..2318    -  rep_origin     ori: high-copy-number ColE1/pMB1/pBR322/pUC origin of replication
   2496..3305    -  CDS            KanR: aminoglycoside phosphotransferase; aph(3')-Ia; confers resistance to kanamycin in bacteria or G418 (Geneticin®) in eukaryotes
   3412..35      +  CDS            rop (fragment) (across the origin): Rop protein, which maintains plasmids at low copy number; rop
>Addgene plasmid #123439 | TRBV10-1 | addgene full sequence | sequence record 245012 | Addgene NGS Result
TCGCGCGTTTCGGTGATGACGGTGAAAACCTCTGACACATGCAGCTCCCGGAGACGGTCACAGCTTGTCT
GTAAGCGGATGCCGGGAGCAGACAAGCCCGTCAGGGCGCGTCAGCGGGTGTTGGCGGGTGTCGGGGCTGG
CTTAACTATGCGGCATCAGAGCAGATTGTACTGAGAGTGCACCATATGCGGTGTGAAATACCGCACAGAT
GCGTAAGGAGAAAATACCGCATCAGGCGCCATTCGCCATTCAGGCTGCGCAACTGTTGGGAAGGGCGATC
GGTGCGGGCCTCTTCGCTATTACGCCAGCTGGCGAAAGGGGGATGTGCTGCAAGGCGATTAAGTTGGGTA
ACGCCAGGGTTTTCCCAGTCACGACGTTGTAAAACGACGGCCAGAGAATTCGAGCTCGGTACCTCGCGAA
TACATCTAGATGGGGATCCACCGGTCGCCACCATGGGCACGAGGCTCTTCTTCTATGTGGCCCTTTGTCT
GCTGTGGGCAGGACACAGGGATGCTGAAATCACCCAGAGCCCAAGACACAAGATCACAGAGACAGGAAGG
CAGGTGACCTTGGCGTGTCACCAGACTTGGAACCACAACAATATGTTCTGGTATCGACAAGACCTGGGAC
ATGGGCTGAGGCTGATCCATTACTCATATGGTGTTCAAGACACTAACAAAGGAGAAGTCTCAGATGGCTA
CAGTGTCTCTAGATCAAACACAGAGGACCTCCCCCTCACTCTGGAGTCTGCTGCCTCCTCCCAGACATCT
GTATATGAGACCTAAGGTGGTGGTGGTTCTGGTTCTGGTTCTGGTGGTGGTTCTGGTGGTGGTCTCTTGA
CCCTGCCGTGTACCAGCTGAGAGACTCTAAATCCAGTGACAAGTCTGTCTGCCTATTCACCGATTTTGAT
TCTCAAACAAATGTGTCACAAAGTAAGGATTCTGATGTGTATATCACAGACAAAACTGTGCTAGACATGA
GGTCTATGGACTTCAAGAGCAACAGTGCTGTGGCCTGGAGCAACAAATCTGACTTTGCATGTGCAAACGC
CTTCAACAACAGCATTATTCCAGAAGACACCTTCTTCCCCAGCCCAGAAAGTTCCTGTGATGTCAAGCTG
GTCGAGAAAAGCTTTGAAACAGATACGAACCTAAACTTTCAAAACCTGTCAGTGATTGGGTTCCGAATCC
TCCTCCTGAAAGTGGCCGGGTTTAATCTGCTCATGACGCTGCGGCTGTGGTCCAGCTAAAGCGGCCGCGT
CGACAATCAAATCGGATCCCGGGCCCGTCGACTGCAGAGGCCTGCATGCAAGCTTGGTGTAATCATGGTC
ATAGCTGTTTCCTGTGTGAAATTGTTATCCGCTCACAATTCCACACAACATACGAGCCGGAAGCATAAAG
TGTAAAGCCTGGGGTGCCTAATGAGTGAGCTAACTCACATTAATTGCGTTGCGCTCACTGCCCGCTTTCC
AGTCGGGAAACCTGTCGTGCCAGCTGCATTAATGAATCGGCCAACGCGCGGGGAGAGGCGGTTTGCGTAT
TGGGCGCTCTTCCGCTTCCTCGCTCACTGACTCGCTGCGCTCGGTCGTTCGGCTGCGGCGAGCGGTATCA
GCTCACTCAAAGGCGGTAATACGGTTATCCACAGAATCAGGGGATAACGCAGGAAAGAACATGTGAGCAA
AAGGCCAGCAAAAGGCCAGGAACCGTAAAAAGGCCGCGTTGCTGGCGTTTTTCCATAGGCTCCGCCCCCC
TGACGAGCATCACAAAAATCGACGCTCAAGTCAGAGGTGGCGAAACCCGACAGGACTATAAAGATACCAG
GCGTTTCCCCCTGGAAGCTCCCTCGTGCGCTCTCCTGTTCCGACCCTGCCGCTTACCGGATACCTGTCCG
CCTTTCTCCCTTCGGGAAGCGTGGCGCTTTCTCATAGCTCACGCTGTAGGTATCTCAGTTCGGTGTAGGT
CGTTCGCTCCAAGCTGGGCTGTGTGCACGAACCCCCCGTTCAGCCCGACCGCTGCGCCTTATCCGGTAAC
TATCGTCTTGAGTCCAACCCGGTAAGACACGACTTATCGCCACTGGCAGCAGCCACTGGTAACAGGATTA
GCAGAGCGAGGTATGTAGGCGGTGCTACAGAGTTCTTGAAGTGGTGGCCTAACTACGGCTACACTAGAAG
AACAGTATTTGGTATCTGCGCTCTGCTGAAGCCAGTTACCTTCGGAAAAAGAGTTGGTAGCTCTTGATCC
GGCAAACAAACCACCGCTGGTAGCGGTGGTTTTTTTGTTTGCAAGCAGCAGATTACGCGCAGAAAAAAAG
GATCTCAAGAAGATCCTTTGATCTTTTCTACGGGGTCTGACGCTCAGTGGAACGAAAACTCACGTTAAGG
GATTTTGGTCATGAGATTATCAAAAAGGATCTTCACCTAGATCCTTTTAAATTAAAAATGAAGTTTTAAA
TCAAGCCCAATCTGAATAATGTTACAACCAATTAACCAATTCTGATTAGAAAAACTCATCGAGCATCAAA
TGAAACTGCAATTTATTCATATCAGGATTATCAATACCATATTTTTGAAAAAGCCGTTTCTGTAATGAAG
GAGAAAACTCACCGAGGCAGTTCCATAGGATGGCAAGATCCTGGTATCGGTCTGCGATTCCGACTCGTCC
AACATCAATACAACCTATTAATTTCCCCTCGTCAAAAATAAGGTTATCAAGTGAGAAATCACCATGAGTG
ACGACTGAATCCGGTGAGAATGGCAAAAGTTTATGCATTTCTTTCCAGACTTGTTCAACAGGCCAGCCAT
TACGCTCGTCATCAAAATCACTCGCATCAACCAAACCGTTATTCATTCGTGATTGCGCCTGAGCGAGACG
AAATACGCGATCGCTGTTAAAAGGACAATTACAAACAGGAATCGAATGCAACCGGCGCAGGAACACTGCC
AGCGCATCAACAATATTTTCACCTGAATCAGGATATTCTTCTAATACCTGGAATGCTGTTTTTCCGGGGA
TCGCAGTGGTGAGTAACCATGCATCATCAGGAGTACGGATAAAATGCTTGATGGTCGGAAGAGGCATAAA
TTCCGTCAGCCAGTTTAGTCTGACCATCTCATCTGTAACATCATTGGCAACGCTACCTTTGCCATGTTTC
AGAAACAACTCTGGCGCATCGGGCTTCCCATACAAGCGATAGATTGTCGCACCTGATTGCCCGACATTAT
CGCGAGCCCATTTATACCCATATAAATCAGCATCCATGTTGGAATTTAATCGCGGCCTCGACGTTTCCCG
TTGAATATGGCTCATAACACCCCTTGTATTACTGTTTATGTAAGCAGACAGTTTTATTGTTCATGATGAT
ATATTTTTATCTTGTGCAATGTAACATCAGAGATTTTGAGACACGGGCCAGAGCTGCA
